Addgene plasmid #225185: pTn7xTS_SpyCatcher:mNG
Purpose: Used for inserting SpyCatcher fused to mNeonGreen at the bacterial Tn7 site
Depositing lab: Travis Wiles. Depositing organization: University of California, Irvine. Publication: Phollow reveals in situ phage transmission dynamics in the zebrafish gut microbiome at single-virion resolution. Ortiz de Ora L, Wiles ET, Zund M, Banuelos MS, Haro-Ramirez N, Suder DS, Ujagar N, Ayala-Angulo J, Trinh C, Knitter C, Gonen S, Nicholas DA, Wiles TJ. Nat Microbiol. 2025 Apr 18. doi: 10.1038/s41564-025-01981-1. PubMed 40251446.
Backbone
  Vector backbone: pTn7xTS
  Vector type: Bacterial Expression
Growth in bacteria
  Bacterial resistance: Ampicillin and Gentamicin, 100 & 10 μg/mL
  Growth temperature: 30°C
  Growth strain: DH5alpha
  Copy number: High Copy
Gene/Insert
  Gene/Insert name: SpyCatcher:mNeonGreen
  Species: Other
  Tag / fusion protein: SpyCatcher (N terminal on insert)
  Cloning method: Restriction Enzyme; 5′ cloning site Unknown (unknown if destroyed)
Terms and licenses: Academic/Nonprofit Terms; Industry Terms: Not Available to Industry
Depositor comments: Plasmid is temperature sensitive and lost when grown at 37°C. Please visit https://doi.org/10.1101/2024.06.12.598711 for bioRxiv preprint.
How to cite: pTn7xTS_SpyCatcher:mNG was a gift from Travis Wiles (Addgene plasmid # 225185 ; http://n2t.net/addgene:225185 ; RRID:Addgene_225185)
