[The description below was written by a language model from this plasmid's Addgene catalogue record and pLannotate feature annotations shown in this document.]
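Description:
pTn7xTS_SpyCatcher:mNG is a 7.4 kb bacterial Tn7 delivery plasmid built on the pTn7xTS backbone, designed to place a SpyCatcher–mNeonGreen expression cassette into the chromosomal Tn7 attachment site of a bacterial host. The only complete replication system annotated is a pSC101 origin with the temperature-sensitive Rep101(Ts) initiator (A56V). This agrees with the depositor's note that the plasmid is maintained at 30°C and lost at 37°C, which allows it to be cured after transposition. Only fragments of R6K γ and ColE1-type origins are detected, although the catalogue lists the plasmid as high copy. An incP oriT allows conjugative transfer into recipient strains. AmpR on the backbone and a gentamicin resistance gene inside the transposon account for the dual ampicillin/gentamicin selection. No Tn7 transposase genes are annotated in the feature table, and the record does not say how transposase is supplied.

The payload lies between the Tn7R and Tn7L ends. It begins with lambda t0 and rrnB T1 terminators, which would be expected to insulate the insertion from read-through transcription. Next comes the GmR gene driven by the integron Pc promoter and flanked by FRT sites, so FLP recombinase could excise the marker after integration. A tac promoter and a T7 gene 10 ribosome binding site then drive the fusion protein. The unannotated stretch between the RBS and the mNeonGreen coding sequence presumably encodes the N-terminal SpyCatcher domain listed in the catalogue. No intact lacI is annotated, which suggests that tac-driven expression is constitutive. SpyCatcher forms a covalent bond with SpyTag-bearing proteins, so cells carrying the insertion make a fluorescent reagent that can label tagged targets. In the associated study this approach was applied to tracking phage virions in the zebrafish gut microbiome.
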