Features (pLannotate 1.2.2; 26 found; start..end, strand, type, name):
    101..123     +  rep_origin     R6K γ ori (fragment): γ replication origin from E. coli plasmid R6K; requires the R6K initiator protein pi for replication
    649..871     +  rep_origin     pSC101 ori: low-copy replication origin that requires the Rep101 protein
    919..1869    +  CDS            Rep101(Ts): temperature-sensitive version of the RepA protein needed for replication with the pSC101 origin (Armstrong et al., 1984); rep101 encoding an A56V mutation
   1976..2119    +  rep_origin     R6K γ ori (fragment): γ replication origin from E. coli plasmid R6K; requires the R6K initiator protein pi for replication
   2125..2357    -  rep_origin     ori (fragment): high-copy-number ColE1/pMB1/pBR322/pUC origin of replication
   2528..3388    -  CDS            AmpR: β-lactamase; bla; confers resistance to ampicillin, carbenicillin, and related antibiotics
   3389..3493    -  promoter       AmpR promoter: bla
   3588..3623    +  CDS            rop (fragment): Rop protein, which maintains plasmids at low copy number; rop
   3725..3824    +  misc_feature   bom (fragment): basis of mobility region from pBR322
   3830..3898    -  CDS            lacZα (fragment): LacZα fragment of β-galactosidase; lacZ fragment
   3974..4168    -  mobile_element Tn7R (fragment): mini-Tn7 element (right end of the Tn7 transposon) Tn7
   4172..4196    -  misc_feature   MCS (fragment): pBluescript multiple cloning site
   4217..4311    +  terminator     lambda t0 terminator: transcription terminator from phage lambda
   4321..4350    +  CDS            CmR (fragment): chloramphenicol acetyltransferase confers resistance to chloramphenicol
   4414..4500    +  terminator     rrnB T1 terminator: Escherichia coli rrnB; transcription terminator T1 from the E. coli rrnB gene
   4575..4608    +  protein_bind   FRT (minimal): supports FLP-mediated excision but not integration (Turan and Bode, 2011) FLP recombinase from the Saccharomyces cerevisiae 2μ plasmid
   4738..5271    -  CDS            GmR: gentamycin acetyltransferase; aacC1; confers resistance to gentamycin
   5460..5488    -  promoter       Pc promoter: intI1 (promoter lies within the coding sequence); class 1 integron promoter
   5529..5576    +  protein_bind   FRT: FLP-mediated recombination occurs in the 8-bp core sequence TCTAGAAA (Turan and Bode, 2011). FLP recombinase from the Saccharomyces cerevisiae 2μ plasmid
   5632..5660    +  promoter       tac promoter: strong E. coli promoter; hybrid between the trp and lac UV5 promoters
   5684..5706    +  RBS            RBS: efficient ribosome binding site from bacteriophage T7 gene 10 (Olins and Rangwala, 1989)
   6072..6782    +  CDS            mNeonGreen: bright monomeric yellow-green fluorescent protein derived from LanYFP (Shaner et al., 2013)
   6791..6820    +  CDS            GFPuv (fragment): GFP variant optimized for excitation by UV light
   6924..7089    -  mobile_element Tn7L: mini-Tn7 element (left end of the Tn7 transposon) Tn7
   7122..7176    -  CDS            lacI (fragment): lac repressor; lacI; The lac repressor binds to the lac operator to inhibit transcription in E. coli. This inhibition can be relieved by adding lactose or isopropyl-β-D-thiogalactopyranoside (IPTG).
   7393..69      +  oriT           oriT (across the origin): incP origin of transfer
>Addgene plasmid #225185 | pTn7xTS_SpyCatcher:mNG | addgene full sequence | sequence record 446750 | Addgene NGS Result
TCCTTCTTCACTGTCCCTTATTCGCACCTGGCGGTGCTCAACGGGAATCCTGCTCTGCGAGGCTGGCCGA
TAAGCTCTGATAACGCAGGAAAGAACATGGGCAGTTCAACCTGTTGATAGTACATGACCAAAATCCCTTA
ACGTGAGTTTTCGTTCCACTGAGCGTCAGACCCCGTTGATGATACCGCTGCCTTACTGGGTGCATTAGCC
AGTCTGAATGACCTGTCACGGGATAATCCGAAGTGGTCAGACTGGAAAATCAGAGGGCAGGAACTGCTGA
ACAGCAAAAAGTCAGATAGCACCACATAGCAGACCCGCCATAAAACGCCCTGAGAAGCCCGTGACGGGCT
TTTCTTGTATTATGGGTAGTTTCCTTGCATGAATCCATAAAAGGCGCCTGTAGTGCCATTTACCCCCATT
CACTGCCAGAGCCGTGAGCGCAGCGAACTGAATGTCACGAAAAAGACAGCGACTCAGGTGCCTGATGGTC
GGAGACAAAAGGAATATTCAGCGATTTGCCCGATTGCGGCCGCAACCGAGCTTGCGAGGGTGCTACTTAA
GCCTTTAGGGTTTTAAGGTCTGTTTTGTAGAGGAGCAAACAGCGTTTGCGACATCCTTTTGTAATACTGC
GGAACTGACTAAAGTAGTGAGTTATACACAGGGCTGGGATCTATTCTTTTTATCTTTTTTTATTCTTTCT
TTATTCTATAAATTATAACCACTTGAATATAAACAAAAAAAACACACAAAGGTCTAGCGGAATTTACAGA
GGGTCTAGCAGAATTTACAAGTTTTCCAGCAAAGGTCTAGCAGAATTTACAGATACCCACAACTCAAAGG
AAAAGGACTAGTAATTATCATTGACTAGCCCATCTCAATTGGTATAGTGATTAAAATCACCTAGACCAAT
TGAGATGTATGTCTGAATTAGTTGTTTTCAAAGCAAATGAACTAGCGATTAGTCGCTATGACTTAACGGA
GCATGAAACCAAGCTAATTTTATGCTGTGTGGCACTACTCAACCCCACGATTGAAAACCCTACAAGGAAA
GAACGGACGGTATCGTTCACTTATAACCAATACGTTCAGATGATGAACATCAGTAGGGAAAATGCTTATG
GTGTATTAGCTAAAGCAACCAGAGAGCTGATGACGAGAACTGTGGAAATCAGGAATCCTTTGGTTAAAGG
CTTTGAGATTTTCCAGTGGACAAACTATGCCAAGTTCTCAAGCGAAAAATTAGAATTAGTTTTTAGTGAA
GAGATATTGCCTTATCTTTTCCAGTTAAAAAAATTCATAAAATATAATCTGGAACATGTTAAGTCTTTTG
AAAACAAATACTCTATGAGGATTTATGAGTGGTTATTAAAAGAACTAACACAAAAGAAAACTCACAAGGC
AAATATAGAGATTAGCCTTGATGAATTTAAGTTCATGTTAATGCTTGAAAATAACTACCATGAGTTTAAA
AGGCTTAACCAATGGGTTTTGAAACCAATAAGTAAAGATTTAAACACTTACAGCAATATGAAATTGGTGG
TTGATAAGCGAGGCCGCCCGACTGATACGTTGATTTTCCAAGTTGAACTAGATAGACAAATGGATCTCGT
AACCGAACTTGAGAACAACCAGATAAAAATGAATGGTGACAAAATACCAACAACCATTACATCAGATTCC
TACCTACATAACGGACTAAGAAAAACACTACACGATGCTTTAACTGCAAAAATTCAGCTCACCAGTTTTG
AGGCAAAATTTTTGAGTGACATGCAAAGTAAGTATGATCTCAATGGTTCGTTCTCATGGCTCACGCAAAA
ACAACGAACCACACTAGAGAACATACTGGCTAAATACGGAAGGATCTGAGGTTCTTATGGCTCTTGTATC
TATCAGTGAAGCATCAAGACTAACAAACAAAAGTAGAACAACTGTTCACCGTTACATATCAAAGGGAAAA
CTGTCCATACCCATGTAAGAAAAAAAAGAATATATAAGGCTTTTAAAGCTTTTAAGGTTTAACGGTTGTG
GACAACAAGCCAGGGATGTAACGCACTGAGAAGCCCTTAGAGCCTCTCAAAGCAATTTTGAGTGACACAG
GAACACTTAACGGCTGACAACCGGCTGGTAACAGGATTAGCAGAGCGAGGTATGTAGGCGGTGCTACAGA
GTTCTTGAAGTGGTGGCCTAACTACGGCTACACTAGAAGAACAGTATTTGGTATCTGCGCTCTGCTGAAG
CCAGTTACCTTCGGAAAAAGAGTTGGTAGCTCTTGATCCGGCAAACAAACCACCGCTGGTAGCGGTGGTT
TTTTTGTTTGCAAGCAGCAGATTACGCGCAGAAAAAAAGGATCTCAAGAAGATCCTTTGATCTTTTCTAC
GGGGTCTGACGCTCAGTGGAACGAAAACTCACGTTAAGGGATTTTGGTCATGAGATTATCAAAAAGGATC
TTCACCTAGATCCTTTTAAATTAAAAATGAAGTTTTAAATCAATCTAAAGTATATATGAGTAAACTTGGT
CTGACAGTTACCAATGCTTAATCAGTGAGGCACCTATCTCAGCGATCTGTCTATTTCGTTCATCCATAGT
TGCCTGACTCCCCGTCGTGTAGATAACTACGATACGGGAGGGCTTACCATCTGGCCCCAGTGCTGCAATG
ATACCGCGAGACCCACGCTCACCGGCTCCAGATTTATCAGCAATAAACCAGCCAGCCGGAAGGGCCGAGC
GCAGAAGTGGTCCTGCAACTTTATCCGCCTCCATCCAGTCTATTAATTGTTGCCGGGAAGCTAGAGTAAG
TAGTTCGCCAGTTAATAGTTTGCGCAACGTTGTTGCCATTGCTACAGGCATCGTGGTGTCACGCTCGTCG
TTTGGTATGGCTTCATTCAGCTCCGGTTCCCAACGATCAAGGCGAGTTACATGATCCCCCATGTTGTGCA
AAAAAGCGGTTAGCTCCTTCGGTCCTCCGATCGTTGTCAGAAGTAAGTTGGCCGCAGTGTTATCACTCAT
GGTTATGGCAGCACTGCATAATTCTCTTACTGTCATGCCATCCGTAAGATGCTTTTCTGTGACTGGTGAG
TACTCAACCAAGTCATTCTGAGAATAGTGTATGCGGCGACCGAGTTGCTCTTGCCCGGCGTCAATACGGG
ATAATACCGCGCCACATAGCAGAACTTTAAAAGTGCTCATCATTGGAAAACGTTCTTCGGGGCGAAAACT
CTCAAGGATCTTACCGCTGTTGAGATCCAGTTCGATGTAACCCACTCGTGCACCCAACTGATCTTCAGCA
TCTTTTACTTTCACCAGCGTTTCTGGGTGAGCAAAAACAGGAAGGCAAAATGCCGCAAAAAAGGGAATAA
GGGCGACACGGAAATGTTGAATACTCATACTCTTCCTTTTTCAATATTATTGAAGCATTTATCAGGGTTA
TTGTCTCATGAGCGGATACATATTTGAATGTATTTAGAAAAATAAACAAATAGGGGTTCCGCGTACATTT
CCCCGAAAAGTGCCACCTGACGTCTAAGAAACCATTATTATCATGACATTAACCTATAAAAATAGGCGTA
TCACGAGGCCCTTTCGTCTCGCGCGTTTCGGTGATGACGGTGAAAACCTCTGACACATGCAGCTCCCGGA
GACGGTCACAGCTTGTCTGTAAGCGGATGCCGGGAGCAGACAAGCCCGTCAGGGCGCGTCAGCGGGTGTT
GGCGGGTGTCGGGGCTGGCTTAACTATGCGGCATCAGAGCAGATTGTACTGAGAGTGCACCATATGCGGT
GTGAAATACCGCACAGATGCGTAAGGAGAAAATACCGCATCAGGCGCCATTCGCCATTCAGGCTGCGCAA
CTGTTGGGAAGGGCGATCGGTGCGGGCCTCTTCGCTATTACGCCAGCTAGAGGACCAGCCGCGTAACCTG
GCAAAATCGGTTACGGTTGAGTAATAAATGGATGCCCTGCGTAAGCGGGTGTAGGCGGACAATAAAGTCT
TAAACTGAACAAAATAGATCTAAACTATGACAATAAAGTCTTAAACTAGACAGAATAGTTGTAAACTGAA
ATCAGTCCAGTTATGCTGTGAAAAAGCATACTGGACTTTTGTTATGGCTAAAGCAAACTCTTCATTTTCT
GAAGTGCAAATTGCCCGTCGTATTAAAGAGGGGCGTGGGGTTCGAGGTCGACGGTATCGATAAGCTAGCT
TAATTAGCTGAGCTTGGACTCCTGTTGATAGATCCAGTAATGACCTCAGAACTCCATCTGGATTTGTTCA
GAACGCTCGGTTGCCGCCGGGCGTTTTTTATTGGTGAGAATCCAAGCTAGACTGCGATGAGTGGCAGGGC
GGGGCGTAATTTTTTTAAGGCAGTTATTGGTGCCCTTAAACGCCTGGGGTAATGACTCTCTAGCTTGAGG
CATCAAATAAAACGAAAGGCTCAGTCGAAAGACTGGGCCTTTCGTTTTATCTGTTGTTTGTCGGTGAACG
CTCTCCTGAGTAGGACAAATCCGCCGCTAGGAGCTTGCGGCCCGGACGATATCATGCATGACGATCGAAT
TGGGGATCTTGAAGTACCTATTCCGAAGTTCCTATTCTCTAGAAAGTATAGGAACTTCAGAGCGCTTTTG
AAGCTGATGTGCTTAAAAACTTACTCAATGGAATTCTAGATCGAATTGGCCGCGGCGTTGTGACAATTTA
CCGAACAACTCCGCGGCCGGGAAGCCGATCTCGGCTTGAACGAATTGTTAGGTGGCGGTACTTGGGTCGA
TATCAAAGTGCATCACTTCTTCCCGTATGCCCAACTTTGTATAGAGAGCCACTGCGGGATCGTCACCGTA
ATCTGCTTGCACGTAGATCACATAAGCACCAAGCGCGTTGGCCTCATGCTTGAGGAGATTGATGAGCGCG
GTGGCAATGCCCTGCCTCCGGTGCTCGCCGGAGACTGCGAGATCATAGATATAGATCTCACTACGCGGCT
GCTCAAACTTGGGCAGAACGTAAGCCGCGAGAGCGCCAACAACCGCTTCTTGGTCGAAGGCAGCAAGCGC
GATGAATGTCTTACTACGGAGCAAGTTCCCGAGGTAATCGGAGTCCGGCTGATGTTGGGAGTAGGTGGCT
ACGTCTCCGAACTCACGACCGAAAAGATCAAGAGCAGCCCGCATGGATTTGACTTGGTCAGGGCCGAGCC
TACATGTGCGAATGATGCCCATACTTGAGCCACCTAACTTTGTTTTAGGGCGACTGCCCTGCTGCGTAAC
ATCGTTGCTGCTGCGTAACATCGTTGCTGCTCCATAACATCAAACATCGACCCACGGCGTAACGCGCTTG
CTGCTTGGATGCCCGAGGCATAGACTGTACAAAAAAACAGTCATAACAAGCCATGAAAACCGCCACTGCG
CCGTTACCACCGCTGCGTTCGGTCAAGGTTCTGGACCAGTTGCGTGAGCGCATACGCTACTTGCATTACA
GTTTACGAACCGAACAGGCTTATGTCAATTCGATCCATTGCTGTTGACAAAGGGAATCAGGGGATCTTGA
AGTTCCTATTCCGAAGTTCCTATTCTCTAGAAAGTATAGGAACTTCAGAGCGCTTTTGAAGCTAATTCGG
AGCTCACTAGTGGATCCCCCAATTCATCGATTTGACAATTAATCATCGGCTCGTATAATGTGTGGAGGAT
CCCTAGAAATAATTTTGTTTAACTTTAAGAAGGAGATATACATAATGGTTGATACCTTATCAGGTTTATC
AAGTGAGCAAGGTCAGTCCGGTGATATGACAATTGAAGAAGATAGTGCTACCCATATTAAATTCTCAAAA
CGTGATGAGGACGGCAAAGAGTTAGCTGGTGCAACTATGGAGTTGCGTGATTCATCTGGTAAAACTATTA
GTACATGGATTTCAGATGGACAAGTGAAAGATTTCTACCTGTATCCAGGAAAATATACATTTGTCGAAAC
CGCAGCACCAGACGGTTATGAGGTAGCAACTGCTATTACCTTTACAGTTAATGAGCAAGGTCAGGTTACT
GTAAATGGCAAAGCAACTAAAGGTGACGCTCATATTGGATCCAGTGGTAGCATGGTGAGCAAGGGCGAGG
AGGATAACATGGCCTCTCTCCCAGCGACACATGAGTTACACATCTTTGGCTCCATCAACGGTGTGGACTT
TGACATGGTGGGTCAGGGCACCGGCAATCCAAATGATGGTTATGAGGAGTTAAACCTGAAGTCCACCAAG
GGTGACCTCCAGTTCTCCCCCTGGATTCTGGTCCCTCATATCGGGTATGGCTTCCATCAGTACCTGCCCT
ACCCTGACGGGATGTCGCCTTTCCAGGCCGCCATGGTAGATGGCTCCGGATACCAAGTCCATCGCACAAT
GCAGTTTGAAGATGGTGCCTCCCTTACTGTTAACTACCGCTACACCTACGAGGGAAGCCACATCAAAGGA
GAGGCCCAGGTGAAGGGGACTGGTTTCCCTGCTGACGGTCCTGTGATGACCAACTCGCTGACCGCTGCGG
ACTGGTGCAGGTCGAAGAAGACTTACCCCAACGACAAAACCATCATCAGTACCTTTAAGTGGAGTTACAC
CACTGGAAATGGCAAGCGCTACCGGAGCACTGCGCGGACCACCTACACCTTTGCCAAGCCAATGGCGGCT
AACTATCTGAAGAACCAGCCGATGTACGTGTTCCGTAAGACGGAGCTCAAGCACTCCAAGACCGAGCTCA
ACTTCAAGGAGTGGCAAAAGGCCTTTACCGATGTGATGGGCATGGACGAGCTGTACAAGTAAGCGGCCGC
ACACATGGCATGGATGAGCTCTACAAATAATGAGCTAGCCCGCCTAATGAGCGGGCTTTTTTTTCTCGGC
CTAGGGGCTGCAGGAATTCCTCGAGAAGCTTGGGCCCGGTACCTCGCGAAGGCCTTGCAGGCCAACCAGA
TAAGTGAAATCTAGTTCCAAACTATTTTGTCATTTTTAATTTTCGTATTAGCTTACGACGCTACACCCAG
TTCCCATCTATTTTGTCACTCTTCCCTAAATAATCCTTAAAAACTCCATTTCCACCCCTCCCAGTTCCCA
ACTATTTTGTCCGCCCACAGCGGGGCATTTTTCTTCCTGTTATGTTTGGGCGCTGCATTAATGAATCGGC
CAACGCGCGGGGAGAGGCGGTTTGCGTATTGGGCGCTCTTCCGCTTCCTCGCTCACTGACCCGCTGCGCT
CGGTCGTTCGGCTGCGGCGAGCGGTATCAGGGGATTCCTTAAGGTATACTTTCCGCTGCATAACCCTGCT
TCGGGGTCATTATAGCGATTTTTTCGGTATATCCATCCTTTTTCGCACGATATACAGGATTTTGCCAAAG
GGTTCGTGTAGACTTTCCTTGGTGTATCCAACGGCGTCAGCCGGGCAGGATAGGTGAAGTAGGCCCACCC
GCGAGCGGGTGT
